Addgene plasmid #123574: pMK-psaC 3'UTR
Purpose: MoChlo kit
Depositing lab: Scott Lenaghan & C. Neal Stewart. Depositing organization: University of Tennessee Institute of Agriculture. Publication: MoChlo: A versatile modular cloning toolbox for chloroplast biotechnology. Occhialini A, Piatek A, Pfotenhauer AC, Frazier TP, Stewart CN, Lenaghan S. Plant Physiol. 2019 Jan 24. pii: pp.18.01220. doi: 10.1104/pp.18.01220. PubMed 30679266.
Backbone
  Vector backbone: pMK-T
  Vector type: Synthetic Biology
Growth in bacteria
  Bacterial resistance: Kanamycin, 50 μg/mL
  Growth temperature: 37°C
  Growth strain: Top10
  Copy number: High Copy
Gene/Insert
  Gene/Insert name: psaC 3'UTR
  Cloning method: Restriction Enzyme; 5′ cloning site Unknown (unknown if destroyed)
Terms and licenses: Academic/Nonprofit Terms; Industry Terms: Not Available to Industry
Depositor comments: All inserts have been produced by gene synthesis and cloned in the indicated backbone vector. This insert is a chloroplast 3'UTR/terminator designed for Golden-Gate cloning. The Original Material was developed in the performance of research that was funded by Grant Nos. ARPA-E: DE-AR000660 & DARPA: D17AC00016.
How to cite: pMK-psaC 3'UTR was a gift from Scott Lenaghan & C. Neal Stewart (Addgene plasmid # 123574 ; http://n2t.net/addgene:123574 ; RRID:Addgene_123574)
