[The description below was written by a language model from this plasmid's Addgene catalogue record and pLannotate feature annotations shown in this document.]
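Description:
pMK-psaC 3'UTR is a small (about 2.4 kb) part-storage plasmid from the MoChlo kit, a modular cloning toolbox for chloroplast biotechnology. It is built on the pMK-T gene-synthesis backbone and is classed as a synthetic biology vector intended for propagation in E. coli rather than for direct expression. Maintenance relies on a high-copy ColE1/pUC-type origin of replication, and selection is by kanamycin through an aminoglycoside phosphotransferase (NeoR/KanR) gene, which the annotation shows sitting directly downstream of the bla (AmpR) promoter that drives it.

The payload is a synthesized chloroplast 3'UTR/terminator from psaC, formatted as a part for Golden Gate assembly. In plastid expression cassettes, 3'UTR elements of this kind are placed after a coding sequence, where they mainly stabilise the transcript and define its 3' end. The record does not state the source species of the psaC sequence, the type IIS enzyme or the overhangs flanking the part, and the cloning sites are listed as unknown. The insert itself is not called out in the automated feature table; it presumably lies in the unannotated stretch between the T7 promoter and the backbone fragments. The remaining annotations are backbone remnants with no evident functional role here: fragments of an M13 origin, lacZα, lacI and an RSF origin, plus an intact T7 promoter next to the cloning region. The plasmid serves as a donor of the terminator module, to be combined with promoter/5'UTR, coding sequence and other MoChlo parts when assembling chloroplast transformation constructs.
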