Features (pLannotate 1.2.2; 8 found; start..end, strand, type, name):
      3..134     -  rep_origin     M13 ori (fragment): M13 bacteriophage origin of replication; arrow indicates direction of (+) strand synthesis
    155..311     -  CDS            lacZα (fragment): LacZα fragment of β-galactosidase; lacZ fragment
    320..338     +  promoter       T7 promoter: promoter for bacteriophage T7 RNA polymerase
    544..591     -  CDS            lacI (fragment): lac repressor; lacI; The lac repressor binds to the lac operator to inhibit transcription in E. coli. This inhibition can be relieved by adding lactose or isopropyl-β-D-thiogalactopyranoside (IPTG).
    628..668     -  rep_origin     RSF ori (fragment): Plasmids containing the RSF 1030 origin of replication can be propagated in E. coli cells that contain additional plasmids with compatible origins.
    746..1334    -  rep_origin     ori: high-copy-number ColE1/pMB1/pBR322/pUC origin of replication
   1508..2302    -  CDS            NeoR/KanR: aminoglycoside phosphotransferase confers resistance to neomycin, kanamycin, and G418 (Geneticin®)
   2303..2407    -  promoter       AmpR promoter: bla
>Addgene plasmid #123574 | pMK-psaC 3'UTR | addgene full sequence | sequence record 248044 | Addgene NGS Result
CTAAATTGTAAGCGTTAATATTTTGTTAAAATTCGCGTTAAATTTTTGTTAAATCAGCTCATTTTTTAAC
CAATAGGCCGAAATCGGCAAAATCCCTTATAAATCAAAAGAATAGACCGAGATAGGGTTGAGTGGCCGCT
ACAGGGCGCTCCCATTCGCCATTCAGGCTGCGCAACTGTTGGGAAGGGCGTTTCGGTGCGGGCCTCTTCG
CTATTACGCCAGCTGGCGAAAGGGGGATGTGCTGCAAGGCGATTAAGTTGGGTAACGCCAGGGTTTTCCC
AGTCACGACGTTGTAAAACGACGGCCAGTGAGCGCGACGTAATACGACTCACTATAGGGCGAATTGAAGG
AAGGCCGTCAAGGCCACGTGTCTTGTCCAGAGCTCGGTCTCAGCTTTGATACGTTCGAGAAAACTCTACT
TGAATCCATTTAATTTTTTTTACCGACAAACCTGTGCTCGAAAATCACAATATTTTGAGCACGGGTTTTT
ATGCGCTTGAGACCGGTACCTGGAGCACAAGACTGGCCTCATGGGCCTTCCTTTCACTGCCCGCTTTCCA
GTCGGGAAACCTGTCGTGCCAGCTGCATTAACATGGTCATAGCTGTTTCCTTGCGTATTGGGCGCTCTCC
GCTTCCTCGCTCACTGACTCGCTGCGCTCGGTCGTTCGGGTAAAGCCTGGGGTGCCTAATGAGCAAAAGG
CCAGCAAAAGGCCAGGAACCGTAAAAAGGCCGCGTTGCTGGCGTTTTTCCATAGGCTCCGCCCCCCTGAC
GAGCATCACAAAAATCGACGCTCAAGTCAGAGGTGGCGAAACCCGACAGGACTATAAAGATACCAGGCGT
TTCCCCCTGGAAGCTCCCTCGTGCGCTCTCCTGTTCCGACCCTGCCGCTTACCGGATACCTGTCCGCCTT
TCTCCCTTCGGGAAGCGTGGCGCTTTCTCATAGCTCACGCTGTAGGTATCTCAGTTCGGTGTAGGTCGTT
CGCTCCAAGCTGGGCTGTGTGCACGAACCCCCCGTTCAGCCCGACCGCTGCGCCTTATCCGGTAACTATC
GTCTTGAGTCCAACCCGGTAAGACACGACTTATCGCCACTGGCAGCAGCCACTGGTAACAGGATTAGCAG
AGCGAGGTATGTAGGCGGTGCTACAGAGTTCTTGAAGTGGTGGCCTAACTACGGCTACACTAGAAGAACA
GTATTTGGTATCTGCGCTCTGCTGAAGCCAGTTACCTTCGGAAAAAGAGTTGGTAGCTCTTGATCCGGCA
AACAAACCACCGCTGGTAGCGGTGGTTTTTTTGTTTGCAAGCAGCAGATTACGCGCAGAAAAAAAGGATC
TCAAGAAGATCCTTTGATCTTTTCTACGGGGTCTGACGCTCAGTGGAACGAAAACTCACGTTAAGGGATT
TTGGTCATGAGATTATCAAAAAGGATCTTCACCTAGATCCTTTTAAATTAAAAATGAAGTTTTAAATCAA
TCTAAAGTATATATGAGTAAACTTGGTCTGACAGTTATTAGAAAAATTCATCCAGCAGACGATAAAACGC
AATACGCTGGCTATCCGGTGCCGCAATGCCATACAGCACCAGAAAACGATCCGCCCATTCGCCGCCCAGT
TCTTCCGCAATATCACGGGTGGCCAGCGCAATATCCTGATAACGATCCGCCACGCCCAGACGGCCGCAAT
CAATAAAGCCGCTAAAACGGCCATTTTCCACCATAATGTTCGGCAGGCACGCATCACCATGGGTCACCAC
CAGATCTTCGCCATCCGGCATGCTCGCTTTCAGACGCGCAAACAGCTCTGCCGGTGCCAGGCCCTGATGT
TCTTCATCCAGATCATCCTGATCCACCAGGCCCGCTTCCATACGGGTACGCGCACGTTCAATACGATGTT
TCGCCTGATGATCAAACGGACAGGTCGCCGGGTCCAGGGTATGCAGACGACGCATGGCATCCGCCATAAT
GCTCACTTTTTCTGCCGGCGCCAGATGGCTAGACAGCAGATCCTGACCCGGCACTTCGCCCAGCAGCAGC
CAATCACGGCCCGCTTCGGTCACCACATCCAGCACCGCCGCACACGGAACACCGGTGGTGGCCAGCCAGC
TCAGACGCGCCGCTTCATCCTGCAGCTCGTTCAGCGCACCGCTCAGATCGGTTTTCACAAACAGCACCGG
ACGACCCTGCGCGCTCAGACGAAACACCGCCGCATCAGAGCAGCCAATGGTCTGCTGCGCCCAATCATAG
CCAAACAGACGTTCCACCCACGCTGCCGGGCTACCCGCATGCAGGCCATCCTGTTCAATCATACTCTTCC
TTTTTCAATATTATTGAAGCATTTATCAGGGTTATTGTCTCATGAGCGGATACATATTTGAATGTATTTA
GAAAAATAAACAAATAGGGGTTCCGCGCACATTTCCCCGAAAAGTGCCAC
