>Addgene plasmid #123574 | pMK-psaC 3'UTR | depositor partial sequence | sequence record 235771 | psaC 3'UTR
TGATACGTTCGAGAAAACTCTACTTGAATCCATTTAATTTTTTTTACCGACAAACCTGTGCTCGAAAATC
ACAATATTTTGAGCACGGGTTTTTATG
